>Addgene plasmid #122187 | pCpf1b | depositor full sequence | sequence record 232947 | pCpf1b sequence 14822 bps
TCATTAAACGCGTATTCAGGCTGACCCTGCGCGCTGCGCAGGGCTTTATTGATTCCATTTTTACACTGAT
GAATGTTCCGTTGCGCTGCCCGGATTACAGCTGAAAGCGACCAGGTGCTCGGCGTGGCAAGACTCGCAGC
GAACCCGTAGAAAGCCATGCTCCAGCCGCCCGCATTGGAGAAATTCTTCAAATTCCCGTTGCACATAGCC
CGGCAATTCCTTTCCCTGCTCTGCCATAAGCGCAGCGAATGCCGGGTAATACTCGTCAACGATCTGATAG
AGAAGGGTTTGCTCGGGTCGGTGGCTCTGGTAACGACCAGTATCCCGATCCCGGCTGGCCGTCCTGGCCG
CCACATGAGGCATGTTCCGCGTCCTTGCAATACTGTGTTTACATACAGTCTATCGCTTAGCGGAAAGTTC
TTTTACCCTCAGCCGAAATGCCTGCCGTTGCTAGACATTGCCAGCCAGTGCCCGTCACTCCCGTACTAAC
TGTCACGAACCCCTGCAATAACTGTCACGCCCCCCTGCAATAACTGTCACGAACCCCTGCAATAACTGTC
ACGCCCCCAAACCTGCAAACCCAGCAGGGGCGGGGGCTGGCGGGGTGTTGGAAAAATCCATCCATGATTA
TCTAAGAATAATCCACTAGGCGCGGTTATCAGCGCCCTTGTGGGGCGCTGCTGCCCTTGCCCAATATGCC
CGGCCAGAGGCCGGATAGCTGGTCTATTCGCTGCGCTAGGCTACACACCGCCCCACCGCTGCGCGGCAGG
GGGAAAGGCGGGCAAAGCCCGCTAAACCCCACACCAAACCCCGCAGAAATACGCTGGAGCGCTTTTAGCC
GCTTTAGCGGCCTTTCCCCCTACCCGAAGGGTGGGGGCGCGTGTGCAGCCCCGCAGGGCCTGTCTCGGTC
GATCATTCAGCCCGGCTCATCCTTCTGGCGTGGCGGCAGACCGAACAAGGCGCGGTCGTGGTCGCGTTCA
AGGTACGCATCCATTGCCGCCATGAGCCGATCCTCCGGCCACTCGCTGCTGTTCACCTTGGCCAAAATCA
TGGCCCCCACCAGCACCTTGCGCCTTGTTTCGTTCTTGCGCTCTTGCTGCTGTTCCCTTGCCCGCACCCG
CTGAATTTCGGCATTGATTCGCGCTCGTTGTTCTTCGAGCTTGGCCAGCCGATCCGCCGCCTTGTTGCTC
CCCTTAACCATCTTGACACCCCATTGTTAATGTGCTGTCTCGTAGGCTATCATGGAGGCACAGCGGCGGC
AATCCCGACCCTACTTTGTAGGGGAGGGCGCACTTACCGGTTTCTCTTCGAGAAACTGGCCTAACGGCCA
CCCTTCGGGCGGTGCGCTCTCCGAGGGCCATTGCATGGAGCCGAAAAGCAAAAGCAACAGCGAGGCAGCA
TGGCGATTTATCACCTTACGGCGAAAACCGGCAGCAGGTCGGGCGGCCAATCGGCCAGGGCCAAGGCCGA
CTACATCCAGCGCGAAGGCAAGTATGCCCGCGACATGGATGAAGTCTTGCACGCCGAATCCGGGCACATG
CCGGAGTTCGTCGAGCGGCCCGCCGACTACTGGGATGCTGCCGACCTGTATGAACGCGCCAATGGGCGGC
TGTTCAAGGAGGTCGAATTTGCCCTGCCGGTCGAGCTGACCCTCGACCAGCAGAAGGCGCTGGCGTCCGA
GTTCGCCCAGCACCTGACCGGTGCCGAGCGCCTGCCGTATACGCTGGCCATCCATGCCGGTGGCGGCGAG
AACCCGCACTGCCACCTGATGATCTCCGAGCGGATCAATGACGGCATCGAGCGGCCCGCCGCTCAGTGGT
TCAAGCGGTACAACGGCAAGACCCCGGAGAAGGGCGGGGCACAGAAGACCGAAGCGCTCAAGCCCAAGGC
ATGGCTTGAGCAGACCCGCGAGGCATGGGCCGACCATGCCAACCGGGCATTAGAGCGGGCTGGCCACGAC
GCCCGCATTGACCACAGAACACTTGAGGCGCAGGGCATCGAGCGCCTGCCCGGTGTTCACCTGGGGCCGA
ACGTGGTGGAGATGGAAGGCCGGGGCATCCGCACCGACCGGGCAGACGTGGCCCTGAACATCGACACCGC
CAACGCCCAGATCATCGACTTACAGGAATACCGGGAGGCAATAGACCATGAACGCAATCGACAGAGTGAA
GAAATCCAGAGGCATCAACGAGTTAGCGGAGCAGATCGAACCGCTGGCCCAGAGCATGGCGACACTGGCC
GACGAAGCCCGGCAGGTCATGAGCCAGACCCAGCAGGCCAGCGAGGCGCAGGCGGCGGAGTGGCTGAAAG
CCCAGCGCCAGACAGGGGCGGCATGGGTGGAGCTGGCCAAAGAGTTGCGGGAGGTAGCCGCCGAGGTGAG
CAGCGCCGCGCAGAGCGCCCGGAGCGCGTCGCGGGGGTGGCACTGGAAGCTATGGCTAACCGTGATGCTG
GCTTCCATGATGCCTACGGTGGTGCTGCTGATCGCATCGTTGCTCTTGCTCGACCTGACGCCACTGACAA
CCGAGGACGGCTCGATCTGGCTGCGCTTGGTGGCCCGATGAAGAACGACAGGACTTTGCAGGCCATAGGC
CGACAGCTCAAGGCCATGGGCTGTGAGCGCTTCGATATCGGCGTCAGGGACGCCACCACCGGCCAGATGA
TGAACCGGGAATGGTCAGCCGCCGAAGTGCTCCAGAACACGCCATGGCTCAAGCGGATGAATGCCCAGGG
CAATGACGTGTATATCAGGCCCGCCGAGCAGGAGCGGCATGGTCTGGTGCTGGTGGACGACCTCAGCGAG
TTTGACCTGGATGACATGAAAGCCGAGGGCCGGGAGCCTGCCCTGGTAGTGGAAACCAGCCCGAAGAACT
ATCAGGCATGGGTCAAGGTGGCCGACGCCGCAGGCGGTGAACTTCGGGGGCAGATTGCCCGGACGCTGGC
CAGCGAGTACGACGCCGACCCGGCCAGCGCCGACAGCCGCCACTATGGCCGCTTGGCGGGCTTCACCAAC
CGCAAGGACAAGCACACCACCCGCGCCGGTTATCAGCCGTGGGTGCTGCTGCGTGAATCCAAGGGCAAGA
CCGCCACCGCTGGCCCGGCGCTGGTGCAGCAGGCTGGCCAGCAGATCGAGCAGGCCCAGCGGCAGCAGGA
GAAGGCCCGCAGGCTGGCCAGCCTCGAACTGCCCGAGCGGCAGCTTAGCCGCCACCGGCGCACGGCGCTG
GACGAGTACCGCAGCGAGATGGCCGGGCTGGTCAAGCGCTTCGGTGATGACCTCAGCAAGTGCGACTTTA
TCGCCGCGCAGAAGCTGGCCAGCCGGGGCCGCAGTGCCGAGGAAATCGGCAAGGCCATGGCCGAGGCCAG
CCCAGCGCTGGCAGAGCGCAAGCCCGGCCACGAAGCGGATTACATCGAGCGCACCGTCAGCAAGGTCATG
GGTCTGCCCAGCGTCCAGCTTGCGCGGGCCGAGCTGGCACGGGCACCGGCACCCCGCCAGCGAGGCATGG
ACAGGGGCGGGCCAGATTTCAGCATGTAGTGCTTGCGTTGGTACTCACGCCTGTTATACTATGAGTACTC
ACGCACAGAAGGGGGTTTTATGGAATACGAAAAAAGCGCTTCAGGGTCGGTCTACCTGATCAAAAGTGAC
AAGGGCTATTGGTTGCCCGGTGGCTTTGGTTATACGTCAAACAAGGCCGAGGCTGGCCGCTTTTCAGTCG
CTGATATGGCCAGCCTTAACCTTGACGGCTGCACCTTGTCCTTGTTCCGCGAAGACAAGCCTTTCGGCCC
CGGCAAGTTTCTCGGTGACTGATATGAAAGACCAAAAGGACAAGCAGACCGGCGACCTGCTGGCCAGCCC
TGACGCTGTACGCCAAGCGCGATATGCCGAGCGCATGAAGGCCAAAGGGATGCGTCAGCGCAAGTTCTGG
CTGACCGACGACGAATACGAGGCGCTGCGCGAGTGCCTGGAAGAACTCAGAGCGGCGCAGGGCGGGGGTA
GTGACCCCGCCAGCGCCTAACCACCAACTGCCTGCAAAGGAGGCAATCAATGGCTACCCATAAGCCTATC
AATATTCTGGAGGCGTTCGCAGCAGCGCCGCCACCGCTGGACTACGTTTTGCCCAACATGGTGGCCGGTA
CGGTCGGGGCGCTGGTGTCGCCCGGTGGTGCCGGTAAATCCATGCTGGCCCTGCAACTGGCCGCACAGAT
TGCAGGCGGGCCGGATCTGCTGGAGGTGGGCGAACTGCCCACCGGCCCGGTGATCTACCTGCCCGCCGAA
GACCCGCCCACCGCCATTCATCACCGCCTGCACGCCCTTGGGGCGCACCTCAGCGCCGAGGAACGGCAAG
CCGTGGCTGACGGCCTGCTGATCCAGCCGCTGATCGGCAGCCTGCCCAACATCATGGCCCCGGAGTGGTT
CGACGGCCTCAAGCGCGCCGCCGAGGGCCGCCGCCTGATGGTGCTGGACACGCTGCGCCGGTTCCACATC
GAGGAAGAAAACGCCAGCGGCCCCATGGCCCAGGTCATCGGTCGCATGGAGGCCATCGCCGCCGATACCG
GGTGCTCTATCGTGTTCCTGCACCATGCCAGCAAGGGCGCGGCCATGATGGGCGCAGGCGACCAGCAGCA
GGCCAGCCGGGGCAGCTCGGTACTGGTCGATAACATCCGCTGGCAGTCCTACCTGTCGAGCATGACCAGC
GCCGAGGCCGAGGAATGGGGTGTGGACGACGACCAGCGCCGGTTCTTCGTCCGCTTCGGTGTGAGCAAGG
CCAACTATGGCGCACCGTTCGCTGATCGGTGGTTCAGGCGGCATGACGGCGGGGTGCTCAAGCCCGCCGT
GCTGGAGAGGCAGCGCAAGAGCAAGGGGGTGCCCCGTGGTGAAGCCTAAGAACAAGCACAGCCTCAGCCA
CGTCCGGCACGACCCGGCGCACTGTCTGGCCCCCGGCCTGTTCCGTGCCCTCAAGCGGGGCGAGCGCAAG
CGCAGCAAGCTGGACGTGACGTATGACTACGGCGACGGCAAGCGGATCGAGTTCAGCGGCCCGGAGCCGC
TGGGCGCTGATGATCTGCGCATCCTGCAAGGGCTGGTGGCCATGGCTGGGCCTAATGGCCTAGTGCTTGG
CCCGGAACCCAAGACCGAAGGCGGACGGCAGCTCCGGCTGTTCCTGGAACCCAAGTGGGAGGCCGTCACC
GCTGATGCCATGGTGGTCAAAGGTAGCTATCGGGCGCTGGCAAAGGAAATCGGGGCAGAGGTCGATAGTG
GTGGGGCGCTCAAGCACATACAGGACTGCATCGAGCGCCTTTGGAAGGTATCCATCATCGCCCAGAATGG
CCGCAAGCGGCAGGGGTTTCGGCTGCTGTCGGAGTACGCCAGCGACGAGGCGGACGGGCGCCTGTACGTG
GCCCTGAACCCCTTGATCGCGCAGGCCGTCATGGGTGGCGGCCAGCATGTGCGCATCAGCATGGACGAGG
TGCGGGCGCTGGACAGCGAAACCGCCCGCCTGCTGCACCAGCGGCTGTGTGGCTGGATCGACCCCGGCAA
AACCGGCAAGGCTTCCATAGATACCTTGTGCGGCTATGTCTGGCCGTCAGAGGCCAGTGGTTCGACCATG
CGCAAGCGCCGCCAGCGGGTGCGCGAGGCGTTGCCGGAGCTGGTCGCGCTGGGCTGGACGGTAACCGAGT
TCGCGGCGGGCAAGTACGACATCACCCGGCCCAAGGCGGCAGGCTGACCCCCCCCACTCTATTGTAAACA
AGACATTTTTATCTTTTATATTCAATGGCTTATTTTCCTGCTAATTGGTAATACCATGAAAAATACCATG
CTCAGAAAAGGCTTAACAATATTTTGAAAAATTGCCTACTGAGCGCTGCCGCACAGCTCCATAGGCCGCT
TTCCTGGCTTTGCTTCCAGATGTATGCTCTTCTGCTCTAGCTAGAGGATCGATCCTTTTTAACCCATCAC
ATATACCTGCCGTTCACTATTATTTAGTGAAATGAGATATTATGATATTTTCTGAATTGTGATTAAAAAG
GCAACTTTATGCCCATGCAACAGAAACTATAAAAAATACAGAGAATGAAAAGAAACAGATAGATTTTTTA
GTTCTTTAGGCCCGTAGTCTGCAAATCCTTTTATGATTTTCTATCAAACAAAAGAGGAAAATAGACCAGT
TGCAATCCAAACGAGAGTCTAATAGAATGAGGTCGAAAAGTAAATCGCGCGGGTTTGTTACTGATAAAGC
AGGCAAGACCTAAAATGTGTAAAGGGCAAAGTGTATACTTTGGCGTCACCCCTTACATATTTTAGGTCTT
TTTTTATTGTGCGTAACTAACTTGCCATCTTCAAACAGGAGGGCTGGAAGAAGCAGACCGCTAACACAGT
ACATAAAAAAGGAGACATGAACGATGAACATCAAAAAGTTTGCAAAACAAGCAACAGTATTAACCTTTAC
TACCGCACTGCTGGCAGGAGGCGCAACTCAAGCGTTTGCGAAAGAAACGAACCAAAAGCCATATAAGGAA
ACATACGGCATTTCCCATATTACACGCCATGATATGCTGCAAATCCCTGAACAGCAAAAAAATGAAAAAT
ATCAAGTTCCTGAATTCGATTCGTCCACAATTAAAAATATCTCTTCTGCAAAAGGCCTGGAGGTTTGGGA
CAGCTGGCCATTACAAAACGCTGACGGCACTGTCGCAAACTATCACGGCTACCACATCGTCTTTGCATTA
GCCGGAGATCCTAAAAATGCGGATGACACATCGATTTACATGTTCTATCAAAAAGTCGGCGAAACTTCTA
TTGACAGCTGGAAAAACGCTGGCCGCGTCTTTAAAGACAGCGACAAATTCGATGCAAATGATTCTATCCT
AAAAGACCAAACACAAGAATGGTCAGGTTCAGCCACATTTACATCTGACGGAAAAATCCGTTTATTCTAC
ACTGATTTCTCCGGTAAACATTACGGCAAACAAACACTGACAACTGCACAAGTTAACGTATCAGCATCAG
ACAGCTCTTTGAACATCAACGGTGTAGAGGATTATAAATCAATCTTTGACGGTGACGGAAAAACGTATCA
AAATGTACAGCAGTTCATCGATGAAGGCAACTACAGCTCAGGCGACAACCATACGCTGAGAGATCCTCAC
TACGTAGAAGATAAAGGCCACAAATACTTAGTATTTGAAGCAAACACTGGAACTGAAGATGGCTACCAAG
GCGAAGAATCTTTATTTAACAAAGCATACTATGGCAAAAGCACATCATTCTTCCGTCAAGAAAGTCAAAA
ACTTCTGCAAAGCGATAAAAAACGCACGGCTGAGTTAGCAAACGGCGCTCTCGGTATGATTGAGCTAAAC
GATGATTACACACTGAAAAAAGTGATGAAACCGCTGATTGCATCTAACACAGTAACAGATGAAATTGAAC
GCGCGAACGTCTTTAAAATGAACGGCAAATGGTACCTGTTCACTGACTCCCGCGGATCAAAAATGACGAT
TGACGGCATTACGTCTAACGATATTTACATGCTTGGTTATGTTTCTAATTCTTTAACTGGCCCATACAAG
CCGCTGAACAAAACTGGCCTTGTGTTAAAAATGGATCTTGATCCTAACGATGTAACCTTTACTTACTCAC
ACTTCGCTGTACCTCAAGCGAAAGGAAACAATGTCGTGATTACAAGCTATATGACAAACAGAGGATTCTA
CGCAGACAAACAATCAACGTTTGCGCCAAGCTTCCTGCTGAACATCAAAGGCAAGAAAACATCTGTTGTC
AAAGACAGCATCCTTGAACAAGGACAATTAACAGTTAACAAATAAAAACGCAAAAGAAAATGCCGATATC
CTATTGGCATTTTCTTTTATTTCTTATCAACATAAAGGTGAATCCCATATGAACTATATAAAAGCAGGCA
AATGGCTAACCGTATTCCTAACCTTTTGGTAATGACTCCAACTTATTGATAGTGTTTTATGTTCAGATAA
TGCCCGATGACTTTGTCATGCAGCATCGTGGTGTCACGCTCGTCGTTTGGTATGGCTTCATTCAGCTCCG
GTTCCCAACGATCAAGGCGAGTTACATGATCCCCCATGTTGTGCAAAAAAGCGGTTAGCTCCTTCGGTCC
TCCGATCGTTGTCAGAAGTAAGTTGGCCGCAGTGTTATCACTCATGGTTATGGCAGCACTGCATAATTCT
CTTACTGTCATGCCATCCGTAAGATGCTTTTCTGTGACTGGTGAGTACTCAACCAAGTCATTCTGAGAAT
AGTGTATGCGGCGACCGAGTTGCTCTTGCCCGGCGTCAACACGGGATAATACCGCGCCACATAGCAGAAC
TTTAAAAGTGCTCATCATTGGAAAACGTTCTTCGGGGCGAAAACTCTCAAGGATCTTACCGCTGTTGAGA
TCCAGTTCGATGTAACCCACTCGTGCACTTTACACTTTATGCTTCCGGCTCGTATGTTAGGAGGTCTTTA
TCATGTCAATTTATCAAGAATTTGTTAATAAATATAGTTTAAGTAAAACTCTAAGATTTGAGTTAATCCC
ACAGGGTAAAACACTTGAAAACATAAAAGCAAGAGGTTTGATTTTAGATGATGAGAAAAGAGCTAAAGAC
TACAAAAAGGCTAAACAAATAATTGATAAATATCATCAGTTTTTTATAGAGGAGATATTAAGTTCGGTTT
GTATTAGCGAAGATTTATTACAAAACTATTCTGATGTTTATTTTAAACTTAAAAAGAGTGATGATGATAA
TCTACAAAAAGATTTTAAAAGTGCAAAAGATACGATAAAGAAACAAATATCTGAATATATAAAGGACTCA
GAGAAATTTAAGAATTTGTTTAATCAAAACCTTATCGATGCTAAAAAAGGGCAAGAGTCAGATTTAATTC
TATGGCTAAAGCAATCTAAGGATAATGGTATAGAACTATTTAAAGCCAATAGTGATATCACAGATATAGA
TGAGGCGTTAGAAATAATCAAATCTTTTAAAGGTTGGACAACTTATTTTAAGGGTTTTCATGAAAATAGA
AAAAATGTTTATAGTAGCAATGATATTCCTACATCTATTATTTATAGGATAGTAGATGATAATTTGCCTA
AATTTCTAGAAAATAAAGCTAAGTATGAGAGTTTAAAAGACAAAGCTCCAGAAGCTATAAACTATGAACA
AATTAAAAAAGATTTGGCAGAAGAGCTAACCTTTGATATTGACTACAAAACATCTGAAGTTAATCAAAGA
GTTTTTTCACTTGATGAAGTTTTTGAGATAGCAAACTTTAATAATTATCTAAATCAAAGTGGTATTACTA
AATTTAATACTATTATTGGTGGTAAATTTGTAAATGGTGAAAATACAAAGAGAAAAGGTATAAATGAATA
TATAAATCTATACTCACAGCAAATAAATGATAAAACACTCAAAAAATATAAAATGAGTGTTTTATTTAAG
CAAATTTTAAGTGATACAGAATCTAAATCTTTTGTAATTGATAAGTTAGAAGATGATAGTGATGTAGTTA
CAACGATGCAAAGTTTTTATGAGCAAATAGCAGCTTTTAAAACAGTAGAAGAAAAATCTATTAAAGAAAC
ACTATCTTTATTATTTGATGATTTAAAAGCTCAAAAACTTGATTTGAGTAAAATTTATTTTAAAAATGAT
AAATCTCTTACTGATCTATCACAACAAGTTTTTGATGATTATAGTGTTATTGGTACAGCGGTACTAGAAT
ATATAACTCAACAAATAGCACCTAAAAATCTTGATAACCCTAGTAAGAAAGAGCAAGAATTAATAGCCAA
AAAAACTGAAAAAGCAAAATACTTATCTCTAGAAACTATAAAGCTTGCCTTAGAAGAATTTAATAAGCAT
AGAGATATAGATAAACAGTGTAGGTTTGAAGAAATACTTGCAAACTTTGCGGCTATTCCGATGATATTTG
ATGAAATAGCTCAAAACAAAGACAATTTGGCACAGATATCTATCAAATATCAAAATCAAGGTAAAAAAGA
CCTACTTCAAGCTAGTGCGGAAGATGATGTTAAAGCTATCAAGGATCTTTTAGATCAAACTAATAATCTC
TTACATAAACTAAAAATATTTCATATTAGTCAGTCAGAAGATAAGGCAAATATTTTAGACAAGGATGAGC
ATTTTTATCTAGTATTTGAGGAGTGCTACTTTGAGCTAGCGAATATAGTGCCTCTTTATAACAAAATTAG
AAACTATATAACTCAAAAGCCATATAGTGATGAGAAATTTAAGCTCAATTTTGAGAACTCGACTTTGGCT
AATGGTTGGGATAAAAATAAAGAGCCTGACAATACGGCAATTTTATTTATCAAAGATGATAAATATTATC
TGGGTGTGATGAATAAGAAAAATAACAAAATATTTGATGATAAAGCTATCAAAGAAAATAAAGGCGAGGG
TTATAAAAAAATTGTTTATAAACTTTTACCTGGCGCAAATAAAATGTTACCTAAGGTTTTCTTTTCTGCT
AAATCTATAAAATTTTATAATCCTAGTGAAGATATACTTAGAATAAGAAATCATTCCACACATACAAAAA
ATGGTAGTCCTCAAAAAGGATATGAAAAATTTGAGTTTAATATTGAAGATTGCCGAAAATTTATAGATTT
TTATAAACAGTCTATAAGTAAGCATCCGGAGTGGAAAGATTTTGGATTTAGATTTTCTGATACTCAAAGA
TATAATTCTATAGATGAATTTTATAGAGAAGTTGAAAATCAAGGCTACAAACTAACTTTTGAAAATATAT
CAGAGAGCTATATTGATAGCGTAGTTAATCAGGGTAAATTGTACCTATTCCAAATCTATAATAAAGATTT
TTCAGCTTATAGCAAAGGGCGACCAAATCTACATACTTTATATTGGAAAGCGCTGTTTGATGAGAGAAAT
CTTCAAGATGTGGTTTATAAGCTAAATGGTGAGGCAGAGCTTTTTTATCGTAAACAATCAATACCTAAAA
AAATCACTCACCCAGCTAAAGAGGCAATAGCTAATAAAAACAAAGATAATCCTAAAAAAGAGAGTGTTTT
TGAATATGATTTAATCAAAGATAAACGCTTTACTGAAGATAAGTTTTTCTTTCACTGTCCTATTACAATC
AATTTTAAATCTAGTGGAGCTAATAAGTTTAATGATGAAATCAATTTATTGCTAAAAGAAAAAGCAAATG
ATGTTCATATATTAAGTATAGATAGAGGTGAAAGACATTTAGCTTACTATACTTTGGTAGATGGTAAAGG
CAATATCATCAAACAAGATACTTTCAACATCATTGGTAATGATAGAATGAAAACAAACTACCATGATAAG
CTTGCTGCAATAGAGAAAGATAGGGATTCAGCTAGGAAAGACTGGAAAAAGATAAATAACATCAAAGAGA
TGAAAGAGGGCTATCTATCTCAGGTAGTTCATGAAATAGCTAAGCTAGTTATAGAGTATAATGCTATTGT
GGTTTTTGAGGATTTAAATTTTGGATTTAAAAGAGGGCGTTTCAAGGTAGAGAAGCAGGTCTATCAAAAG
TTAGAAAAAATGCTAATTGAGAAACTAAACTATCTAGTTTTCAAAGATAATGAGTTTGATAAAACTGGGG
GAGTGCTTAGAGCTTATCAGCTAACAGCACCTTTTGAGACTTTTAAAAAGATGGGTAAACAAACAGGTAT
TATCTACTATGTACCAGCTGGTTTTACTTCAAAAATTTGTCCTGTAACTGGTTTTGTAAATCAGTTATAT
CCTAAGTATGAAAGTGTCAGCAAATCTCAAGAGTTCTTTAGTAAGTTTGACAAGATTTGTTATAACCTTG
ATAAGGGCTATTTTGAGTTTAGTTTTGATTATAAAAACTTTGGTGACAAGGCTGCCAAAGGCAAGTGGAC
TATAGCTAGCTTTGGGAGTAGATTGATTAACTTTAGAAATTCAGATAAAAATCATAATTGGGATACTCGA
GAAGTTTATCCAACTAAAGAGTTGGAGAAATTGCTAAAAGATTATTCTATCGAATATGGGCATGGCGAAT
GTATCAAAGCAGCTATTTGCGGTGAGAGCGACAAAAAGTTTTTTGCTAAGCTAACTAGTGTCCTAAATAC
TATCTTACAAATGCGTAACTCAAAAACAGGTACTGAGTTAGATTATCTAATTTCACCAGTAGCAGATGTA
AATGGCAATTTCTTTGATTCGCGACAGGCGCCAAAAAATATGCCTCAAGATGCTGATGCCAATGGTGCTT
ATCATATTGGGCTAAAAGGTCTGATGCTACTAGGTAGGATCAAAAATAATCAAGAGGGCAAAAAACTCAA
TTTGGTTATCAAAAATGAAGAGTATTTTGAGTTCGTGCAGAATAGGAATAACTAAGAATTCTTGACAGCT
AGCTCAGTCCTAGGTATAATGCTAGCGCTGATTTAGGCAAAAACGGGTCTAAGAACTTTAAATAATTTCT
ACTGTTGTAGATGAGAGCAGGTGTCAGCCGCTACAGGGCGCGTCCCATTCGCCATTCAGGCTGCGCAACT
GTTGGGAAGGGCGATCGGTGCGGGCCTCTTCGCTATTACGCCAGCTGGCGAAAGGGGGATGTGCTGCAAG
GCGATTAAGTTGGGTAACGCCAGGGTTTTCCCAGTCACGACGTTGTAAAACGACGGCCAGTGAGCGCGCG
TAATACGACTCACTATAGGGCGAATTGGGTACCGGGCCCCCCCTCGAGGTCCTCCAGCTTTTGTTCCCTT
TAGTGAGGGTTAATTGCGCGCTTGGCGTAATCATGGTCATAGCTGTTTCCTGTGTGAAATTGTTATCCGC
TCACAATTCCACACAACATACGAGCCGGAAGCATAAAGTGTAAAGCCTGGGGTGCCTAATGAGTGAGCTA
ACTCACATTAATTGCGTTGCGCTCACTGCCCGCTTTCCACCCACCTGCAAAAGTCTAAGAACTTTAAATA
ATTTCTACTGTTGTAGATGCTACTATTCCTGTGCCTTCAGATAATTCAGTCTAAGAACTTTAAATAATTT
CTACTGTTGTAGATGTCTAGAGCCTTTTGTATTAGTAGCCGGTCTAAGAACTTTAAATAATTTCTACTGT
TGTAGATTAGCGATTTATGAAGGTCATTTTTTTGTCTAGCTTTAATGCGGTAGTTGGTACCGTCGATGGC
AGAAATTCGATATCTAGATCTCATGGATCCGCAATGGCAACAACGTTGCGCTCGACTCTAGAGGATCTGT
AATCCGGGCAGCGCAACGGAACATTCATCAGTGTAAAAATGGAATCAATAAAGCCCTGCGCAGCGCGCAG
GGTCAGCCTGAATACGCGTTTAATGACCAGCACAGTCGTGATGGCAAGGTCAGAATAGCGCTGAGGTCTG
CCTCGTGAAGAAGGTGTTGCTGACTCATACCAGGCCTGAATCGCCCCATCATCCAGCCAGAAAGTGAGGG
AGCCACGGTTGATGAGAGCTTTGTTGTAGGTGGACCAGTTGGTGATTTTGAACTTTTGCTTTGCCACGGA
ACGGTCTGCGTTGTCGGGAAGATGCGTGATCTGATCCTTCAACTCAGCAAAAGTTCGATTTATTCAACAA
AGCCGCCGTCCCGTCAAGTCAGCGTAATGCTCTGCCAGTGTTACAACCAATTAACCAATTCTGATTAGAA
AAACTCATCGAGCATCAAATGAAACTGCAATTTATTCATATCAGGATTATCAATACCATATTTTTGAAAA
AGCCGTTTCTGTAATGAAGGAGAAAACTCACCGAGGCAGTTCCATAGGATGGCAAGATCCTGGTATCGGT
CTGCGATTCCGACTCGTCCAACATCAATACAACCTATTAATTTCCCCTCGTCAAAAATAAGGTTATCAAG
TGAGAAATCACCATGAGTGACGACTGAATCCGGTGAGAATGGCAAAAGCTTATGCATTTCTTTCCAGACT
TGTTCAACAGGCCAGCCATTACGCTCGTCATCAAAATCACTCGCATCAACCAAACCGTTATTCATTCGTG
ATTGCGCCTGAGCGAGACGAAATACGCGATCGCTGTTAAAAGGACAATTACAAACAGGAATCGAATGCAA
CCGGCGCAGGAACACTGCCAGCGCATCAACAATATTTTCACCTGAATCAGGATATTCTTCTAATACCTGG
AATGCTGTTTTCCCGGGGATCGCAGTGGTGAGTAACCATGCATCATCAGGAGTACGGATAAAATGCTTGA
TGGTCGGAAGAGGCATAAATTCCGTCAGCCAGTTTAGTCTGACCATCTCATCTGTAACATCATTGGCAAC
GCTACCTTTGCCATGTTTCAGAAACAACTCTGGCGCATCGGGCTTCCCATACAATCGATAGATTGTCGCA
CCTGATTGCCCGACATTATCGCGAGCCCATTTATACCCATATAAATCAGCATCCATGTTGGAATTTAATC
GCGGCCTCGAGCAAGACGTTTCCCGTTGAATATGGCTCATAACACCCCTTGTATTACTGTTTATGTAAGC
AGACAGTTTTATTGTTCATGATGATATATTTTTATCTTGTGCAATGTAACATCAGAGATTTTGAGACACA
ACGTGGCTTTGTTGAATAAATCGAACTTTTGCTGAGTTGAAGGATCAGATCACGCATCTTCCCGACAACG
CAGACCGTTCCGTGGCAAAGCAAAAGTTCAAAATCACCAACTGGTCCACCTACAACAAAGCTCTCATCAA
CCGTGGCTCCCTCACTTTCTGGCTGGATGATGGGGCGATTCAGGCCTGGTATGAGTCAGCAACACCTTCT
TCACGAGGCAGACCTCAGCGCTATTCTGACCTTGCCATCACGACTGTGCTGG
Features (pLannotate 1.2.2; 25 found; start..end, strand, type, name):
    496..890     -  rep_origin     RSF1010 oriV: replication origin of the broad-host-range plasmid RSF1010; requires the RSF1010 RepA/B/C proteins for replication (Scholz et al., 1989)
    920..1201    -  CDS            mobC: MOBC_ECOLX - Protein predicted: Swiss-Prot protein existence level 4. This protein is essential to promote the specific transfer of the plasmid in the presence of conjugative plasmids. From Escherichia coli.
   1232..1319    +  oriT           RSF1010 oriT: origin of transfer of the broad-host-range plasmid RSF1010 (Scholz et al., 1989)
   2148..2558    +  CDS            mobB: MOBB2_ECOLX - Protein predicted: Swiss-Prot protein existence level 4. This protein is essential to promote the specific transfer of the plasmid in the presence of conjugative plasmids. From Escherichia coli.
   2558..3529    +  CDS            RSF1010 RepB: replication protein B of the broad-host-range plasmid RSF1010 (Scholz et al., 1989); repB
   3972..4046    +  ncRNA          Plasmid R1162: Accession: RF00043 - R1162-like plasmid antisense RNA
   4040..4879    +  CDS            RSF1010 RepA: replication protein A of the broad-host-range plasmid RSF1010 (Scholz et al., 1989); repA
   4866..5717    +  CDS            RSF1010 RepC (fragment): replication protein C of the broad-host-range plasmid RSF1010 (Scholz et al., 1989); repC
   5948..6393    +  promoter       sacB promoter: sacR; sacB promoter and control region
   6394..7815    +  CDS            SacB: secreted levansucrase that renders bacterial growth sensitive to sucrose; Bacillus subtilis sacB; negative selection marker
   7938..8004    -  mobile_element IS1 (fragment): prokaryotic transposable element IS1
   8003..8428    -  CDS            bla(M) (fragment): β-lactamase lacking the signal sequence; bla(M); allows cytosolic expression of β-lactamase
   8429..8458    +  promoter       lac promoter: promoter for the E. coli lac operon
   8473..12372   +  CDS            cas12a: CS12A_FRATN - Also known as cpf1 From Francisella tularensis subsp. novicida (strain U112).
  12382..12416   +  promoter       J23119 promoter: bacterial promoter (Registry of Standard Biological Parts BBa J23119)
  12508..12663   -  CDS            lacZα (fragment): LacZα fragment of β-galactosidase; lacZ fragment
  12671..12689   +  promoter       T7 promoter: promoter for bacteriophage T7 RNA polymerase
  12698..12721   -  misc_feature   MCS (fragment): pBluescript multiple cloning site
  12737..12755   -  promoter       T3 promoter: promoter for bacteriophage T3 RNA polymerase
  12798..12820   -  protein_bind   lac operator (fragment): The lac repressor binds to the lac operator to inhibit transcription in E. coli. This inhibition can be relieved by adding lactose or isopropyl-β-D-thiogalactopyranoside (IPTG). lac repressor encoded by lacI
  12824..12854   -  promoter       lac promoter: promoter for the E. coli lac operon
  12869..12890   -  protein_bind   CAP binding site: CAP binding activates transcription in the presence of cAMP. E. coli catabolite activator protein
  13229..13504   -  CDS            TRA2_ECOLX (fragment): Protein predicted: Swiss-Prot protein existence level 4. Required for transposition of transposon Tn903. From Escherichia coli.
  13645..14460   -  CDS            KanR: aminoglycoside phosphotransferase; aph(3')-Ia; confers resistance to kanamycin in bacteria or G418 (Geneticin®) in eukaryotes
  14645..101     +  CDS            TRA2_ECOLX (fragment) (across the origin): Protein predicted: Swiss-Prot protein existence level 4. Required for transposition of transposon Tn903. From Escherichia coli.
