>Addgene plasmid #122187 | pCpf1b | addgene full sequence | sequence record 237956 | Addgene NGS Result
TTTACACTTTATGCTTCCGGCTCGTATGTTAGGAGGTCTTTATCATGTCAATTTATCAAGAATTTGTTAA
TAAATATAGTTTAAGTAAAACTCTAAGATTTGAGTTAATCCCACAGGGTAAAACACTTGAAAACATAAAA
GCAAGAGGTTTGATTTTAGATGATGAGAAAAGAGCTAAAGACTACAAAAAGGCTAAACAAATAATTGATA
AATATCATCAGTTTTTTATAGAGGAGATATTAAGTTCGGTTTGTATTAGCGAAGATTTATTACAAAACTA
TTCTGATGTTTATTTTAAACTTAAAAAGAGTGATGATGATAATCTACAAAAAGATTTTAAAAGTGCAAAA
GATACGATAAAGAAACAAATATCTGAATATATAAAGGACTCAGAGAAATTTAAGAATTTGTTTAATCAAA
ACCTTATCGATGCTAAAAAAGGGCAAGAGTCAGATTTAATTCTATGGCTAAAGCAATCTAAGGATAATGG
TATAGAACTATTTAAAGCCAATAGTGATATCACAGATATAGATGAGGCGTTAGAAATAATCAAATCTTTT
AAAGGTTGGACAACTTATTTTAAGGGTTTTCATGAAAATAGAAAAAATGTTTATAGTAGCAATGATATTC
CTACATCTATTATTTATAGGATAGTAGATGATAATTTGCCTAAATTTCTAGAAAATAAAGCTAAGTATGA
GAGTTTAAAAGACAAAGCTCCAGAAGCTATAAACTATGAACAAATTAAAAAAGATTTGGCAGAAGAGCTA
ACCTTTGATATTGACTACAAAACATCTGAAGTTAATCAAAGAGTTTTTTCACTTGATGAAGTTTTTGAGA
TAGCAAACTTTAATAATTATCTAAATCAAAGTGGTATTACTAAATTTAATACTATTATTGGTGGTAAATT
TGTAAATGGTGAAAATACAAAGAGAAAAGGTATAAATGAATATATAAATCTATACTCACAGCAAATAAAT
GATAAAACACTCAAAAAATATAAAATGAGTGTTTTATTTAAGCAAATTTTAAGTGATACAGAATCTAAAT
CTTTTGTAATTGATAAGTTAGAAGATGATAGTGATGTAGTTACAACGATGCAAAGTTTTTATGAGCAAAT
AGCAGCTTTTAAAACAGTAGAAGAAAAATCTATTAAAGAAACACTATCTTTATTATTTGATGATTTAAAA
GCTCAAAAACTTGATTTGAGTAAAATTTATTTTAAAAATGATAAATCTCTTACTGATCTATCACAACAAG
TTTTTGATGATTATAGTGTTATTGGTACAGCGGTACTAGAATATATAACTCAACAAATAGCACCTAAAAA
TCTTGATAACCCTAGTAAGAAAGAGCAAGAATTAATAGCCAAAAAAACTGAAAAAGCAAAATACTTATCT
CTAGAAACTATAAAGCTTGCCTTAGAAGAATTTAATAAGCATAGAGATATAGATAAACAGTGTAGGTTTG
AAGAAATACTTGCAAACTTTGCGGCTATTCCGATGATATTTGATGAAATAGCTCAAAACAAAGACAATTT
GGCACAGATATCTATCAAATATCAAAATCAAGGTAAAAAAGACCTACTTCAAGCTAGTGCGGAAGATGAT
GTTAAAGCTATCAAGGATCTTTTAGATCAAACTAATAATCTCTTACATAAACTAAAAATATTTCATATTA
GTCAGTCAGAAGATAAGGCAAATATTTTAGACAAGGATGAGCATTTTTATCTAGTATTTGAGGAGTGCTA
CTTTGAGCTAGCGAATATAGTGCCTCTTTATAACAAAATTAGAAACTATATAACTCAAAAGCCATATAGT
GATGAGAAATTTAAGCTCAATTTTGAGAACTCGACTTTGGCTAATGGTTGGGATAAAAATAAAGAGCCTG
ACAATACGGCAATTTTATTTATCAAAGATGATAAATATTATCTGGGTGTGATGAATAAGAAAAATAACAA
AATATTTGATGATAAAGCTATCAAAGAAAATAAAGGCGAGGGTTATAAAAAAATTGTTTATAAACTTTTA
CCTGGCGCAAATAAAATGTTACCTAAGGTTTTCTTTTCTGCTAAATCTATAAAATTTTATAATCCTAGTG
AAGATATACTTAGAATAAGAAATCATTCCACACATACAAAAAATGGTAGTCCTCAAAAAGGATATGAAAA
ATTTGAGTTTAATATTGAAGATTGCCGAAAATTTATAGATTTTTATAAACAGTCTATAAGTAAGCATCCG
GAGTGGAAAGATTTTGGATTTAGATTTTCTGATACTCAAAGATATAATTCTATAGATGAATTTTATAGAG
AAGTTGAAAATCAAGGCTACAAACTAACTTTTGAAAATATATCAGAGAGCTATATTGATAGCGTAGTTAA
TCAGGGTAAATTGTACCTATTCCAAATCTATAATAAAGATTTTTCAGCTTATAGCAAAGGGCGACCAAAT
CTACATACTTTATATTGGAAAGCGCTGTTTGATGAGAGAAATCTTCAAGATGTGGTTTATAAGCTAAATG
GTGAGGCAGAGCTTTTTTATCGTAAACAATCAATACCTAAAAAAATCACTCACCCAGCTAAAGAGGCAAT
AGCTAATAAAAACAAAGATAATCCTAAAAAAGAGAGTGTTTTTGAATATGATTTAATCAAAGATAAACGC
TTTACTGAAGATAAGTTTTTCTTTCACTGTCCTATTACAATCAATTTTAAATCTAGTGGAGCTAATAAGT
TTAATGATGAAATCAATTTATTGCTAAAAGAAAAAGCAAATGATGTTCATATATTAAGTATAGATAGAGG
TGAAAGACATTTAGCTTACTATACTTTGGTAGATGGTAAAGGCAATATCATCAAACAAGATACTTTCAAC
ATCATTGGTAATGATAGAATGAAAACAAACTACCATGATAAGCTTGCTGCAATAGAGAAAGATAGGGATT
CAGCTAGGAAAGACTGGAAAAAGATAAATAACATCAAAGAGATGAAAGAGGGCTATCTATCTCAGGTAGT
TCATGAAATAGCTAAGCTAGTTATAGAGTATAATGCTATTGTGGTTTTTGAGGATTTAAATTTTGGATTT
AAAAGAGGGCGTTTCAAGGTAGAGAAGCAGGTCTATCAAAAGTTAGAAAAAATGCTAATTGAGAAACTAA
ACTATCTAGTTTTCAAAGATAATGAGTTTGATAAAACTGGGGGAGTGCTTAGAGCTTATCAGCTAACAGC
ACCTTTTGAGACTTTTAAAAAGATGGGTAAACAAACAGGTATTATCTACTATGTACCAGCTGGTTTTACT
TCAAAAATTTGTCCTGTAACTGGTTTTGTAAATCAGTTATATCCTAAGTATGAAAGTGTCAGCAAATCTC
AAGAGTTCTTTAGTAAGTTTGACAAGATTTGTTATAACCTTGATAAGGGCTATTTTGAGTTTAGTTTTGA
TTATAAAAACTTTGGTGACAAGGCTGCCAAAGGCAAGTGGACTATAGCTAGCTTTGGGAGTAGATTGATT
AACTTTAGAAATTCAGATAAAAATCATAATTGGGATACTCGAGAAGTTTATCCAACTAAAGAGTTGGAGA
AATTGCTAAAAGATTATTCTATCGAATATGGGCATGGCGAATGTATCAAAGCAGCTATTTGCGGTGAGAG
CGACAAAAAGTTTTTTGCTAAGCTAACTAGTGTCCTAAATACTATCTTACAAATGCGTAACTCAAAAACA
GGTACTGAGTTAGATTATCTAATTTCACCAGTAGCAGATGTAAATGGCAATTTCTTTGATTCGCGACAGG
CGCCAAAAAATATGCCTCAAGATGCTGATGCCAATGGTGCTTATCATATTGGGCTAAAAGGTCTGATGCT
ACTAGGTAGGATCAAAAATAATCAAGAGGGCAAAAAACTCAATTTGGTTATCAAAAATGAAGAGTATTTT
GAGTTCGTGCAGAATAGGAATAACTAAGAATTCTTGACAGCTAGCTCAGTCCTAGGTATAATGCTAGCGC
TGATTTAGGCAAAAACGGGTCTAAGAACTTTAAATAATTTCTACTGTTGTAGATGAGAGCAGGTGTCAGC
CGCTACAGGGCGCGTCCCATTCGCCATTCAGGCTGCGCAACTGTTGGGAAGGGCGATCGGTGCGGGCCTC
TTCGCTATTACGCCAGCTGGCGAAAGGGGGATGTGCTGCAAGGCGATTAAGTTGGGTAACGCCAGGGTTT
TCCCAGTCACGACGTTGTAAAACGACGGCCAGTGAGCGCGCGTAATACGACTCACTATAGGGCGAATTGG
GTACCGGGCCCCCCCTCGAGGTCCTCCAGCTTTTGTTCCCTTTAGTGAGGGTTAATTGCGCGCTTGGCGT
AATCATGGTCATAGCTGTTTCCTGTGTGAAATTGTTATCCGCTCACAATTCCACACAACATACGAGCCGG
AAGCATAAAGTGTAAAGCCTGGGGTGCCTAATGAGTGAGCTAACTCACATTAATTGCGTTGCGCTCACTG
CCCGCTTTCCACCCACCTGCAAAAGTCTAAGAACTTTAAATAATTTCTACTGTTGTAGATGCTACTATTC
CTGTGCCTTCAGATAATTCAGTCTAAGAACTTTAAATAATTTCTACTGTTGTAGATGTCTAGAGCCTTTT
GTATTAGTAGCCGGTCTAAGAACTTTAAATAATTTCTACTGTTGTAGATTAGCGATTTATGAAGGTCATT
TTTTTGTCTAGCTTTAATGCGGTAGTTGGTACCGTCGATGGCAGAAATTCGATATCTAGATCTCATGGAT
CCGCAATGGCAACAACGTTGCGCTCGACTCTAGAGGATCTGTAATCCGGGCAGCGCAACGGAACATTCAT
CAGTGTAAAAATGGAATCAATAAAGCCCTGCGCAGCGCGCAGGGTCAGCCTGAATACGCGTTTAATGACC
AGCACAGTCGTGATGGCAAGGTCAGAATAGCGCTGAGGTCTGCCTCGTGAAGAAGGTGTTGCTGACTCAT
ACCAGGCCTGAATCGCCCCATCATCCAGCCAGAAAGTGAGGGAGCCACGGTTGATGAGAGCTTTGTTGTA
GGTGGACCAGTTGGTGATTTTGAACTTTTGCTTTGCCACGGAACGGTCTGCGTTGTCGGGAAGATGCGTG
ATCTGATCCTTCAACTCAGCAAAAGTTCGATTTATTCAACAAAGCCGCCGTCCCGTCAAGTCAGCGTAAT
GCTCTGCCAGTGTTACAACCAATTAACCAATTCTGATTAGAAAAACTCATCGAGCATCAAATGAAACTGC
AATTTATTCATATCAGGATTATCAATACCATATTTTTGAAAAAGCCGTTTCTGTAATGAAGGAGAAAACT
CACCGAGGCAGTTCCATAGGATGGCAAGATCCTGGTATCGGTCTGCGATTCCGACTCGTCCAACATCAAT
ACAACCTATTAATTTCCCCTCGTCAAAAATAAGGTTATCAAGTGAGAAATCACCATGAGTGACGACTGAA
TCCGGTGAGAATGGCAAAAGCTTATGCATTTCTTTCCAGACTTGTTCAACAGGCCAGCCATTACGCTCGT
CATCAAAATCACTCGCATCAACCAAACCGTTATTCATTCGTGATTGCGCCTGAGCGAGACGAAATACGCG
ATCGCTGTTAAAAGGACAATTACAAACAGGAATCGAATGCAACCGGCGCAGGAACACTGCCAGCGCATCA
ACAATATTTTCACCTGAATCAGGATATTCTTCTAATACCTGGAATGCTGTTTTCCCGGGGATCGCAGTGG
TGAGTAACCATGCATCATCAGGAGTACGGATAAAATGCTTGATGGTCGGAAGAGGCATAAATTCCGTCAG
CCAGTTTAGTCTGACCATCTCATCTGTAACATCATTGGCAACGCTACCTTTGCCATGTTTCAGAAACAAC
TCTGGCGCATCGGGCTTCCCATACAATCGATAGATTGTCGCACCTGATTGCCCGACATTATCGCGAGCCC
ATTTATACCCATATAAATCAGCATCCATGTTGGAATTTAATCGCGGCCTCGAGCAAGACGTTTCCCGTTG
AATATGGCTCATAACACCCCTTGTATTACTGTTTATGTAAGCAGACAGTTTTATTGTTCATGATGATATA
TTTTTATCTTGTGCAATGTAACATCAGAGATTTTGAGACACAACGTGGCTTTGTTGAATAAATCGAACTT
TTGCTGAGTTGAAGGATCAGATCACGCATCTTCCCGACAACGCAGACCGTTCCGTGGCAAAGCAAAAGTT
CAAAATCACCAACTGGTCCACCTACAACAAAGCTCTCATCAACCGTGGCTCCCTCACTTTCTGGCTGGAT
GATGGGGCGATTCAGGCCTGGTATGAGTCAGCAACACCTTCTTCACGAGGCAGACCTCAGCGCTATTCTG
ACCTTGCCATCACGACTGTGCTGGTCATTAAACGCGTATTCAGGCTGACCCTGCGCGCTGCGCAGGGCTT
TATTGATTCCATTTTTACACTGATGAATGTTCCGTTGCGCTGCCCGGATTACAGCTGAAAGCGACCAGGT
GCTCGGCGTGGCAAGACTCGCAGCGAACCCGTAGAAAGCCATGCTCCAGCCGCCCGCATTGGAGAAATTC
TTCAAATTCCCGTTGCACATAGCCCGGCAATTCCTTTCCCTGCTCTGCCATAAGCGCAGCGAATGCCGGG
TAATACTCGTCAACGATCTGATAGAGAAGGGTTTGCTCGGGTCGGTGGCTCTGGTAACGACCAGTATCCC
GATCCCGGCTGGCCGTCCTGGCCGCCACATGAGGCATGTTCCGCGTCCTTGCAATACTGTGTTTACATAC
AGTCTATCGCTTAGCGGAAAGTTCTTTTACCCTCAGCCGAAATGCCTGCCGTTGCTAGACATTGCCAGCC
AGTGCCCGTCACTCCCGTACTAACTGTCACGAACCCCTGCAATAACTGTCACGCCCCCCTGCAATAACTG
TCACGAACCCCTGCAATAACTGTCACGCCCCCAAACCTGCAAACCCAGCAGGGGCGGGGGCTGGCGGGGT
GTTGGAAAAATCCATCCATGATTATCTAAGAATAATCCACTAGGCGCGGTTATCAGCGCCCTTGTGGGGC
GCTGCTGCCCTTGCCCAATATGCCCGGCCAGAGGCCGGATAGCTGGTCTATTCGCTGCGCTAGGCTACAC
ACCGCCCCACCGCTGCGCGGCAGGGGGAAAGGCGGGCAAAGCCCGCTAAACCCCACACCAAACCCCGCAG
AAATACGCTGGAGCGCTTTTAGCCGCTTTAGCGGCCTTTCCCCCTACCCGAAGGGTGGGGGCGCGTGTGC
AGCCCCGCAGGGCCTGTCTCGGTCGATCATTCAGCCCGGCTCATCCTTCTGGCGTGGCGGCAGACCGAAC
AAGGCGCGGTCGTGGTCGCGTTCAAGGTACGCATCCATTGCCGCCATGAGCCGATCCTCCGGCCACTCGC
TGCTGTTCACCTTGGCCAAAATCATGGCCCCCACCAGCACCTTGCGCCTTGTTTCGTTCTTGCGCTCTTG
CTGCTGTTCCCTTGCCCGCACCCGCTGAATTTCGGCATTGATTCGCGCTCGTTGTTCTTCGAGCTTGGCC
AGCCGATCCGCCGCCTTGTTGCTCCCCTTAACCATCTTGACACCCCATTGTTAATGTGCTGTCTCGTAGG
CTATCATGGAGGCACAGCGGCGGCAATCCCGACCCTACTTTGTAGGGGAGGGCGCACTTACCGGTTTCTC
TTCGAGAAACTGGCCTAACGGCCACCCTTCGGGCGGTGCGCTCTCCGAGGGCCATTGCATGGAGCCGAAA
AGCAAAAGCAACAGCGAGGCAGCATGGCGATTTATCACCTTACGGCGAAAACCGGCAGCAGGTCGGGCGG
CCAATCGGCCAGGGCCAAGGCCGACTACATCCAGCGCGAAGGCAAGTATGCCCGCGACATGGATGAAGTC
TTGCACGCCGAATCCGGGCACATGCCGGAGTTCGTCGAGCGGCCCGCCGACTACTGGGATGCTGCCGACC
TGTATGAACGCGCCAATGGGCGGCTGTTCAAGGAGGTCGAATTTGCCCTGCCGGTCGAGCTGACCCTCGA
CCAGCAGAAGGCGCTGGCGTCCGAGTTCGCCCAGCACCTGACCGGTGCCGAGCGCCTGCCGTATACGCTG
GCCATCCATGCCGGTGGCGGCGAGAACCCGCACTGCCACCTGATGATCTCCGAGCGGATCAATGACGGCA
TCGAGCGGCCCGCCGCTCAGTGGTTCAAGCGGTACAACGGCAAGACCCCGGAGAAGGGCGGGGCACAGAA
GACCGAAGCGCTCAAGCCCAAGGCATGGCTTGAGCAGACCCGCGAGGCATGGGCCGACCATGCCAACCGG
GCATTAGAGCGGGCTGGCCACGACGCCCGCATTGACCACAGAACACTTGAGGCGCAGGGCATCGAGCGCC
TGCCCGGTGTTCACCTGGGGCCGAACGTGGTGGAGATGGAAGGCCGGGGCATCCGCACCGACCGGGCAGA
CGTGGCCCTGAACATCGACACCGCCAACGCCCAGATCATCGACTTACAGGAATACCGGGAGGCAATAGAC
CATGAACGCAATCGACAGAGTGAAGAAATCCAGAGGCATCAACGAGTTAGCGGAGCAGATCGAACCGCTG
GCCCAGAGCATGGCGACACTGGCCGACGAAGCCCGGCAGGTCATGAGCCAGACCCAGCAGGCCAGCGAGG
CGCAGGCGGCGGAGTGGCTGAAAGCCCAGCGCCAGACAGGGGCGGCATGGGTGGAGCTGGCCAAAGAGTT
GCGGGAGGTAGCCGCCGAGGTGAGCAGCGCCGCGCAGAGCGCCCGGAGCGCGTCGCGGGGGTGGCACTGG
AAGCTATGGCTAACCGTGATGCTGGCTTCCATGATGCCTACGGTGGTGCTGCTGATCGCATCGTTGCTCT
TGCTCGACCTGACGCCACTGACAACCGAGGACGGCTCGATCTGGCTGCGCTTGGTGGCCCGATGAAGAAC
GACAGGACTTTGCAGGCCATAGGCCGACAGCTCAAGGCCATGGGCTGTGAGCGCTTCGATATCGGCGTCA
GGGACGCCACCACCGGCCAGATGATGAACCGGGAATGGTCAGCCGCCGAAGTGCTCCAGAACACGCCATG
GCTCAAGCGGATGAATGCCCAGGGCAATGACGTGTATATCAGGCCCGCCGAGCAGGAGCGGCATGGTCTG
GTGCTGGTGGACGACCTCAGCGAGTTTGACCTGGATGACATGAAAGCCGAGGGCCGGGAGCCTGCCCTGG
TAGTGGAAACCAGCCCGAAGAACTATCAGGCATGGGTCAAGGTGGCCGACGCCGCAGGCGGTGAACTTCG
GGGGCAGATTGCCCGGACGCTGGCCAGCGAGTACGACGCCGACCCGGCCAGCGCCGACAGCCGCCACTAT
GGCCGCTTGGCGGGCTTCACCAACCGCAAGGACAAGCACACCACCCGCGCCGGTTATCAGCCGTGGGTGC
TGCTGCGTGAATCCAAGGGCAAGACCGCCACCGCTGGCCCGGCGCTGGTGCAGCAGGCTGGCCAGCAGAT
CGAGCAGGCCCAGCGGCAGCAGGAGAAGGCCCGCAGGCTGGCCAGCCTCGAACTGCCCGAGCGGCAGCTT
AGCCGCCACCGGCGCACGGCGCTGGACGAGTACCGCAGCGAGATGGCCGGGCTGGTCAAGCGCTTCGGTG
ATGACCTCAGCAAGTGCGACTTTATCGCCGCGCAGAAGCTGGCCAGCCGGGGCCGCAGTGCCGAGGAAAT
CGGCAAGGCCATGGCCGAGGCCAGCCCAGCGCTGGCAGAGCGCAAGCCCGGCCACGAAGCGGATTACATC
GAGCGCACCGTCAGCAAGGTCATGGGTCTGCCCAGCGTCCAGCTTGCGCGGGCCGAGCTGGCACGGGCAC
CGGCACCCCGCCAGCGAGGCATGGACAGGGGCGGGCCAGATTTCAGCATGTAGTGCTTGCGTTGGTACTC
ACGCCTGTTATACTATGAGTACTCACGCACAGAAGGGGGTTTTATGGAATACGAAAAAAGCGCTTCAGGG
TCGGTCTACCTGATCAAAAGTGACAAGGGCTATTGGTTGCCCGGTGGCTTTGGTTATACGTCAAACAAGG
CCGAGGCTGGCCGCTTTTCAGTCGCTGATATGGCCAGCCTTAACCTTGACGGCTGCACCTTGTCCTTGTT
CCGCGAAGACAAGCCTTTCGGCCCCGGCAAGTTTCTCGGTGACTGATATGAAAGACCAAAAGGACAAGCA
GACCGGCGACCTGCTGGCCAGCCCTGACGCTGTACGCCAAGCGCGATATGCCGAGCGCATGAAGGCCAAA
GGGATGCGTCAGCGCAAGTTCTGGCTGACCGACGACGAATACGAGGCGCTGCGCGAGTGCCTGGAAGAAC
TCAGAGCGGCGCAGGGCGGGGGTAGTGACCCCGCCAGCGCCTAACCACCAACTGCCTGCAAAGGAGGCAA
TCAATGGCTACCCATAAGCCTATCAATATTCTGGAGGCGTTCGCAGCAGCGCCGCCACCGCTGGACTACG
TTTTGCCCAACATGGTGGCCGGTACGGTCGGGGCGCTGGTGTCGCCCGGTGGTGCCGGTAAATCCATGCT
GGCCCTGCAACTGGCCGCACAGATTGCAGGCGGGCCGGATCTGCTGGAGGTGGGCGAACTGCCCACCGGC
CCGGTGATCTACCTGCCCGCCGAAGACCCGCCCACCGCCATTCATCACCGCCTGCACGCCCTTGGGGCGC
ACCTCAGCGCCGAGGAACGGCAAGCCGTGGCTGACGGCCTGCTGATCCAGCCGCTGATCGGCAGCCTGCC
CAACATCATGGCCCCGGAGTGGTTCGACGGCCTCAAGCGCGCCGCCGAGGGCCGCCGCCTGATGGTGCTG
GACACGCTGCGCCGGTTCCACATCGAGGAAGAAAACGCCAGCGGCCCCATGGCCCAGGTCATCGGTCGCA
TGGAGGCCATCGCCGCCGATACCGGGTGCTCTATCGTGTTCCTGCACCATGCCAGCAAGGGCGCGGCCAT
GATGGGCGCAGGCGACCAGCAGCAGGCCAGCCGGGGCAGCTCGGTACTGGTCGATAACATCCGCTGGCAG
TCCTACCTGTCGAGCATGACCAGCGCCGAGGCCGAGGAATGGGGTGTGGACGACGACCAGCGCCGGTTCT
TCGTCCGCTTCGGTGTGAGCAAGGCCAACTATGGCGCACCGTTCGCTGATCGGTGGTTCAGGCGGCATGA
CGGCGGGGTGCTCAAGCCCGCCGTGCTGGAGAGGCAGCGCAAGAGCAAGGGGGTGCCCCGTGGTGAAGCC
TAAGAACAAGCACAGCCTCAGCCACGTCCGGCACGACCCGGCGCACTGTCTGGCCCCCGGCCTGTTCCGT
GCCCTCAAGCGGGGCGAGCGCAAGCGCAGCAAGCTGGACGTGACGTATGACTACGGCGACGGCAAGCGGA
TCGAGTTCAGCGGCCCGGAGCCGCTGGGCGCTGATGATCTGCGCATCCTGCAAGGGCTGGTGGCCATGGC
TGGGCCTAATGGCCTAGTGCTTGGCCCGGAACCCAAGACCGAAGGCGGACGGCAGCTCCGGCTGTTCCTG
GAACCCAAGTGGGAGGCCGTCACCGCTGATGCCATGGTGGTCAAAGGTAGCTATCGGGCGCTGGCAAAGG
AAATCGGGGCAGAGGTCGATAGTGGTGGGGCGCTCAAGCACATACAGGACTGCATCGAGCGCCTTTGGAA
GGTATCCATCATCGCCCAGAATGGCCGCAAGCGGCAGGGGTTTCGGCTGCTGTCGGAGTACGCCAGCGAC
GAGGCGGACGGGCGCCTGTACGTGGCCCTGAACCCCTTGATCGCGCAGGCCGTCATGGGTGGCGGCCAGC
ATGTGCGCATCAGCATGGACGAGGTGCGGGCGCTGGACAGCGAAACCGCCCGCCTGCTGCACCAGCGGCT
GTGTGGCTGGATCGACCCCGGCAAAACCGGCAAGGCTTCCATAGATACCTTGTGCGGCTATGTCTGGCCG
TCAGAGGCCAGTGGTTCGACCATGCGCAAGCGCCGCCAGCGGGTGCGCGAGGCGTTGCCGGAGCTGGTCG
CGCTGGGCTGGACGGTAACCGAGTTCGCGGCGGGCAAGTACGACATCACCCGGCCCAAGGCGGCAGGCTG
ACCCCCCCCACTCTATTGTAAACAAGACATTTTTATCTTTTATATTCAATGGCTTATTTTCCTGCTAATT
GGTAATACCATGAAAAATACCATGCTCAGAAAAGGCTTAACAATATTTTGAAAAATTGCCTACTGAGCGC
TGCCGCACAGCTCCATAGGCCGCTTTCCTGGCTTTGCTTCCAGATGTATGCTCTTCTGCTCTAGCTAGAG
GATCGATCCTTTTTAACCCATCACATATACCTGCCGTTCACTATTATTTAGTGAAATGAGATATTATGAT
ATTTTCTGAATTGTGATTAAAAAGGCAACTTTATGCCCATGCAACAGAAACTATAAAAAATACAGAGAAT
GAAAAGAAACAGATAGATTTTTTAGTTCTTTAGGCCCGTAGTCTGCAAATCCTTTTATGATTTTCTATCA
AACAAAAGAGGAAAATAGACCAGTTGCAATCCAAACGAGAGTCTAATAGAATGAGGTCGAAAAGTAAATC
GCGCGGGTTTGTTACTGATAAAGCAGGCAAGACCTAAAATGTGTAAAGGGCAAAGTGTATACTTTGGCGT
CACCCCTTACATATTTTAGGTCTTTTTTTATTGTGCGTAACTAACTTGCCATCTTCAAACAGGAGGGCTG
GAAGAAGCAGACCGCTAACACAGTACATAAAAAAGGAGACATGAACGATGAACATCAAAAAGTTTGCAAA
ACAAGCAACAGTATTAACCTTTACTACCGCACTGCTGGCAGGAGGCGCAACTCAAGCGTTTGCGAAAGAA
ACGAACCAAAAGCCATATAAGGAAACATACGGCATTTCCCATATTACACGCCATGATATGCTGCAAATCC
CTGAACAGCAAAAAAATGAAAAATATCAAGTTCCTGAATTCGATTCGTCCACAATTAAAAATATCTCTTC
TGCAAAAGGCCTGGACGTTTGGGACAGCTGGCCATTACAAAACGCTGACGGCACTGTCGCAAACTATCAC
GGCTACCACATCGTCTTTGCATTAGCCGGAGATCCTAAAAATGCGGATGACACATCGATTTACATGTTCT
ATCAAAAAGTCGGCGAAACTTCTATTGACAGCTGGAAAAACGCTGGCCGCGTCTTTAAAGACAGCGACAA
ATTCGATGCAAATGATTCTATCCTAAAAGACCAAACACAAGAATGGTCAGGTTCAGCCACATTTACATCT
GACGGAAAAATCCGTTTATTCTACACTGATTTCTCCGGTAAACATTACGGCAAACAAACACTGACAACTG
CACAAGTTAACGTATCAGCATCAGACAGCTCTTTGAACATCAACGGTGTAGAGGATTATAAATCAATCTT
TGACGGTGACGGAAAAACGTATCAAAATGTACAGCAGTTCATCGATGAAGGCAACTACAGCTCAGGCGAC
AACCATACGCTGAGAGATCCTCACTACGTAGAAGATAAAGGCCACAAATACTTAGTATTTGAAGCAAACA
CTGGAACTGAAGATGGCTACCAAGGCGAAGAATCTTTATTTAACAAAGCATACTATGGCAAAAGCACATC
ATTCTTCCGTCAAGAAAGTCAAAAACTTCTGCAAAGCGATAAAAAACGCACGGCTGAGTTAGCAAACGGC
GCTCTCGGTATGATTGAGCTAAACGATGATTACACACTGAAAAAAGTGATGAAACCGCTGATTGCATCTA
ACACAGTAACAGATGAAATTGAACGCGCGAACGTCTTTAAAATGAACGGCAAATGGTACCTGTTCACTGA
CTCCCGCGGATCAAAAATGACGATTGACGGCATTACGTCTAACGATATTTACATGCTTGGTTATGTTTCT
AATTCTTTAACTGGCCCATACAAGCCGCTGAACAAAACTGGCCTTGTGTTAAAAATGGATCTTGATCCTA
ACGATGTAACCTTTACTTACTCACACTTCGCTGTACCTCAAGCGAAAGGAAACAATGTCGTGATTACAAG
CTATATGACAAACAGAGGATTCTACGCAGACAAACAATCAACGTTTGCGCCAAGCTTCCTGCTGAACATC
AAAGGCAAGAAAACATCTGTTGTCAAAGACAGCATCCTTGAACAAGGACAATTAACAGTTAACAAATAAA
AACGCAAAAGAAAATGCCGATATCCTATTGGCATTTTCTTTTATTTCTTATCAACATAAAGGTGAATCCC
ATATGAACTATATAAAAGCAGGCAAATGGCTAACCGTATTCCTAACCTTTTGGTAATGACTCCAACTTAT
TGATAGTGTTTTATGTTCAGATAATGCCCGATGACTTTGTCATGCAGCATCGTGGTGTCACGCTCGTCGT
TTGGTATGGCTTCATTCAGCTCCGGTTCCCAACGATCAAGGCGAGTTACATGATCCCCCATGTTGTGCAA
AAAAGCGGTTAGCTCCTTCGGTCCTCCGATCGTTGTCAGAAGTAAGTTGGCCGCAGTGTTATCACTCATG
GTTATGGCAGCACTGCATAATTCTCTTACTGTCATGCCATCCGTAAGATGCTTTTCTGTGACTGGTGAGT
ACTCAACCAAGTCATTCTGAGAATAGTGTATGCGGCGACCGAGTTGCTCTTGCCCGGCGTCAACACGGGA
TAATACCGCGCCACATAGCAGAACTTTAAAAGTGCTCATCATTGGAAAACGTTCTTCGGGGCGAAAACTC
TCAAGGATCTTACCGCTGTTGAGATCCAGTTCGATGTAACCCACTCGTGCAC
Features (pLannotate 1.2.2; 25 found; start..end, strand, type, name):
      1..30      +  promoter       lac promoter: promoter for the E. coli lac operon
     45..3944    +  CDS            cas12a: CS12A_FRATN - Also known as cpf1 From Francisella tularensis subsp. novicida (strain U112).
   3954..3988    +  promoter       J23119 promoter: bacterial promoter (Registry of Standard Biological Parts BBa J23119)
   4080..4235    -  CDS            lacZα (fragment): LacZα fragment of β-galactosidase; lacZ fragment
   4243..4261    +  promoter       T7 promoter: promoter for bacteriophage T7 RNA polymerase
   4270..4293    -  misc_feature   MCS (fragment): pBluescript multiple cloning site
   4309..4327    -  promoter       T3 promoter: promoter for bacteriophage T3 RNA polymerase
   4370..4392    -  protein_bind   lac operator (fragment): The lac repressor binds to the lac operator to inhibit transcription in E. coli. This inhibition can be relieved by adding lactose or isopropyl-β-D-thiogalactopyranoside (IPTG). lac repressor encoded by lacI
   4396..4426    -  promoter       lac promoter: promoter for the E. coli lac operon
   4441..4462    -  protein_bind   CAP binding site: CAP binding activates transcription in the presence of cAMP. E. coli catabolite activator protein
   4801..5076    -  CDS            TRA2_ECOLX (fragment): Protein predicted: Swiss-Prot protein existence level 4. Required for transposition of transposon Tn903. From Escherichia coli.
   5217..6032    -  CDS            KanR: aminoglycoside phosphotransferase; aph(3')-Ia; confers resistance to kanamycin in bacteria or G418 (Geneticin®) in eukaryotes
   6217..6495    +  CDS            TRA2_ECOLX (fragment): Protein predicted: Swiss-Prot protein existence level 4. Required for transposition of transposon Tn903. From Escherichia coli.
   6890..7284    -  rep_origin     RSF1010 oriV: replication origin of the broad-host-range plasmid RSF1010; requires the RSF1010 RepA/B/C proteins for replication (Scholz et al., 1989)
   7314..7595    -  CDS            mobC: MOBC_ECOLX - Protein predicted: Swiss-Prot protein existence level 4. This protein is essential to promote the specific transfer of the plasmid in the presence of conjugative plasmids. From Escherichia coli.
   7626..7713    +  oriT           RSF1010 oriT: origin of transfer of the broad-host-range plasmid RSF1010 (Scholz et al., 1989)
   8542..8952    +  CDS            mobB: MOBB2_ECOLX - Protein predicted: Swiss-Prot protein existence level 4. This protein is essential to promote the specific transfer of the plasmid in the presence of conjugative plasmids. From Escherichia coli.
   8952..9923    +  CDS            RSF1010 RepB: replication protein B of the broad-host-range plasmid RSF1010 (Scholz et al., 1989); repB
  10366..10440   +  ncRNA          Plasmid R1162: Accession: RF00043 - R1162-like plasmid antisense RNA
  10434..11273   +  CDS            RSF1010 RepA: replication protein A of the broad-host-range plasmid RSF1010 (Scholz et al., 1989); repA
  11260..12111   +  CDS            RSF1010 RepC (fragment): replication protein C of the broad-host-range plasmid RSF1010 (Scholz et al., 1989); repC
  12342..12787   +  promoter       sacB promoter: sacR; sacB promoter and control region
  12788..14209   +  CDS            SacB: secreted levansucrase that renders bacterial growth sensitive to sucrose; Bacillus subtilis sacB; negative selection marker
  14332..14398   -  mobile_element IS1 (fragment): prokaryotic transposable element IS1
  14397..14822   -  CDS            bla(M) (fragment): β-lactamase lacking the signal sequence; bla(M); allows cytosolic expression of β-lactamase
