[The description below was written by a language model from this plasmid's Addgene catalogue record and pLannotate feature annotations shown in this document.]
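Description:
pCpf1b is a 14.8 kb empty-backbone CRISPR plasmid for bacterial genome editing, developed in the context of Cpf1-based editing in the cyanobacterium Anabaena PCC 7120. The catalogue lists the backbone as unknown, but the feature table shows a broad-host-range RSF1010-type replicon: oriV together with the RepA, RepB and RepC replication proteins (RepC annotated as a fragment), plus oriT and the mobB and mobC mobilisation genes. These allow the plasmid to be transferred by conjugation when a helper conjugative plasmid is present and to replicate outside E. coli. It is maintained at low copy number in E. coli and selected with kanamycin through an aph(3')-Ia gene flanked by Tn903 remnants. A truncated β-lactamase fragment and an IS1 fragment are also present and appear to be leftovers from construction rather than functional markers.

The editing payload is the Francisella novicida cas12a (cpf1) nuclease gene placed downstream of a lac promoter, followed by the strong constitutive J23119 promoter. This promoter is positioned as would be expected for driving a guide RNA, although no crRNA array is annotated in the table. Next to it lies a lacZα fragment with its own lac promoter, operator and CAP site, along with a pBluescript-derived MCS remnant and T7 and T3 promoters. This region probably serves as the replaceable cloning site for spacers and homology repair templates, which the record indicates are inserted by ligation-independent cloning. A Bacillus subtilis sacB cassette with its native promoter confers sucrose sensitivity, providing counter-selection to cure the plasmid after editing. Curing makes marker-free mutants and successive rounds of editing possible. The depositor and repository sequences carry identical features and differ only in their start coordinate.
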