Addgene plasmid #122187: pCpf1b
Purpose: (Empty Backbone) Bacterial genome editing plasmid with kanamycin resistance marker and using sacB as a counter-selection marker
Depositing lab: Cheng-Cai Zhang. Depositing organization: Institute of Hydrobiology, Chinese Academy of Sciences. Publication: Expanding the potential of CRISPR-Cpf1 based genome editing technology in the cyanobacterium Anabaena PCC 7120. Niu TC, Lin GM, Xie LR, Wang ZQ, Xing WY, Zhang JY, Zhang CC. ACS Synth Biol. 2018 Dec 10. doi: 10.1021/acssynbio.8b00437. PubMed 30525474.
Backbone
  Vector backbone: Unknown
  Vector type: Bacterial Expression, CRISPR
Growth in bacteria
  Bacterial resistance: Kanamycin, 50 μg/mL
  Growth temperature: 37°C
  Growth strain: DH5alpha
  Copy number: Low Copy
Gene/Insert
  Cloning method: Ligation Independent Cloning
Terms and licenses: Academic/Nonprofit Terms; Industry Terms: Not Available to Industry
How to cite: pCpf1b was a gift from Cheng-Cai Zhang (Addgene plasmid # 122187 ; http://n2t.net/addgene:122187 ; RRID:Addgene_122187)
